>Addgene plasmid #215992 | AA416 | addgene full sequence | sequence record 431456 | Addgene NGS Result
TCGCGCGTTTCGGTGATGACGGTGAAAACCTCTGACACATGCAGCTCCCGGAGACGGTCACAGCTTGTCT
GTAAGCGGATGCCGGGAGCAGACAAGCCCGTCAGGGCGCGTCAGCGGGTGTTGGCGGGTGTCGGGGCTGG
CTTAACTATGCGGCATCAGAGCAGATTGTACTGAGAGTGCACCATATGCGGTGTGAAATACCGCACAGAT
GCGTAAGGAGAAAATACCGCATCAGGCGCCATTCGCCATTCAGGCTGCGCAACTGTTGGGAAGGGCGATC
GGTGCGGGCCTCTTCGCTATTACGCCAGCTGGCGAAAGGGGGATGTGCTGCAAGGCGATTAAGTTGGGTA
ACGCCAGGGTTTTCCCAGTCACGACGTTGTAAAACGACGGCCAGAGAATTCGAGCTCGGTACCTCGCGAA
TACATCTAGATGAAGACGTAGGAGAGAGCCGCCACCATGGGTAAGCCTATCCCTAACCCTCTCCTCGGTC
TCGATTCTACGATGGTCTTTACACTCGAAGATTTCGTTGGGGACTGGCGACAGACAGCCGGCTACAACCT
GGACCAAGTCCTTGAACAGGGAGGTGTGTCCAGTTTGTTTCAGAATCTCGGGGTGTCCGTAACTCCGATC
CAAAGGATTGTCCTGAGCGGTGAAAATGGGCTGAAGATCGACATCCATGTCATCATCCCGTATGAAGGTC
TGAGCGGCGACCAAATGGGCCAGATCGAAAAAATTTTTAAGGTGGTGTACCCTGTGGATGATCATCACTT
TAAGGTGATCCTGCACTATGGCACACTGGTAATCGACGGGGTTACGCCGAACATGATCGACTATTTCGGA
CGGCCGTATGAAGGCATCGCCGTGTTCGACGGCAAAAAGATCACTGTAACAGGGACCCTGTGGAACGGCA
ACAAAATTATCGACGAGCGCCTGATCAACCCCGACGGCTCCCTGCTGTTCCGAGTAACCATCAACGGAGT
GACCGGCTGGCGGCTGTGCGAACGCATTCTGGCGACGCGTGCTGAAGCTGCTGCAAAGGAAGCTGCAGCT
AAGGAGGCTGCAGCTAAGGCTGGCAGCAGTCTTCATCGGATCCCGGGCCCGTCGACTGCAGAGGCCTGCA
TGCAAGCTTGGTGTAATCATGGTCATAGCTGTTTCCTGTGTGAAATTGTTATCCGCTCACAATTCCACAC
AACATACGAGCCGGAAGCATAAAGTGTAAAGCCTGGGGTGCCTAATGAGTGAGCTAACTCACATTAATTG
CGTTGCGCTCACTGCCCGCTTTCCAGTCGGGAAACCTGTCGTGCCAGCTGCATTAATGAATCGGCCAACG
CGCGGGGAGAGGCGGTTTGCGTATTGGGCGCTCTTCCGCTTCCTCGCTCACTGACTCGCTGCGCTCGGTC
GTTCGGCTGCGGCGAGCGGTATCAGCTCACTCAAAGGCGGTAATACGGTTATCCACAGAATCAGGGGATA
ACGCAGGAAAGAACATGTGAGCAAAAGGCCAGCAAAAGGCCAGGAACCGTAAAAAGGCCGCGTTGCTGGC
GTTTTTCCATAGGCTCCGCCCCCCTGACGAGCATCACAAAAATCGACGCTCAAGTCAGAGGTGGCGAAAC
CCGACAGGACTATAAAGATACCAGGCGTTTCCCCCTGGAAGCTCCCTCGTGCGCTCTCCTGTTCCGACCC
TGCCGCTTACCGGATACCTGTCCGCCTTTCTCCCTTCGGGAAGCGTGGCGCTTTCTCATAGCTCACGCTG
TAGGTATCTCAGTTCGGTGTAGGTCGTTCGCTCCAAGCTGGGCTGTGTGCACGAACCCCCCGTTCAGCCC
GACCGCTGCGCCTTATCCGGTAACTATCGTCTTGAGTCCAACCCGGTAAGACACGACTTATCGCCACTGG
CAGCAGCCACTGGTAACAGGATTAGCAGAGCGAGGTATGTAGGCGGTGCTACAGAGTTCTTGAAGTGGTG
GCCTAACTACGGCTACACTAGAAGAACAGTATTTGGTATCTGCGCTCTGCTGAAGCCAGTTACCTTCGGA
AAAAGAGTTGGTAGCTCTTGATCCGGCAAACAAACCACCGCTGGTAGCGGTGGTTTTTTTGTTTGCAAGC
AGCAGATTACGCGCAGAAAAAAAGGATCTCAAGAAGATCCTTTGATCTTTTCTACGGGGTCTGACGCTCA
GTGGAACGAAAACTCACGTTAAGGGATTTTGGTCATGAGATTATCAAAAAGGATCTTCACCTAGATCCTT
TTAAATTAAAAATGAAGTTTTAAATCAAGCCCAATCTGAATAATGTTACAACCAATTAACCAATTCTGAT
TAGAAAAACTCATCGAGCATCAAATGAAACTGCAATTTATTCATATCAGGATTATCAATACCATATTTTT
GAAAAAGCCGTTTCTGTAATGAAGGAGAAAACTCACCGAGGCAGTTCCATAGGATGGCAAGATCCTGGTA
TCGGTCTGCGATTCCGACTCGTCCAACATCAATACAACCTATTAATTTCCCCTCGTCAAAAATAAGGTTA
TCAAGTGAGAAATCACCATGAGTGACGACTGAATCCGGTGAGAATGGCAAAAGTTTATGCATTTCTTTCC
AGACTTGTTCAACAGGCCAGCCATTACGCTCGTCATCAAAATCACTCGCATCAACCAAACCGTTATTCAT
TCGTGATTGCGCCTGAGCGAGACGAAATACGCGATCGCTGTTAAAAGGACAATTACAAACAGGAATCGAA
TGCAACCGGCGCAGGAACACTGCCAGCGCATCAACAATATTTTCACCTGAATCAGGATATTCTTCTAATA
CCTGGAATGCTGTTTTTCCGGGGATCGCAGTGGTGAGTAACCATGCATCATCAGGAGTACGGATAAAATG
CTTGATGGTCGGAAGAGGCATAAATTCCGTCAGCCAGTTTAGTCTGACCATCTCATCTGTAACATCATTG
GCAACGCTACCTTTGCCATGTTTCAGAAACAACTCTGGCGCATCGGGCTTCCCATACAAGCGATAGATTG
TCGCACCTGATTGCCCGACATTATCGCGAGCCCATTTATACCCATATAAATCAGCATCCATGTTGGAATT
TAATCGCGGCCTCGACGTTTCCCGTTGAATATGGCTCATAACACCCCTTGTATTACTGTTTATGTAAGCA
GACAGTTTTATTGTTCATGATGATATATTTTTATCTTGTGCAATGTAACATCAGAGATTTTGAGACACGG
GCCAGAGCTGCA
Features (pLannotate 1.2.2; 11 found; start..end, strand, type, name):
    137..236     +  misc_feature   bom (fragment): basis of mobility region from pBR322
    242..399     -  CDS            lacZα (fragment): LacZα fragment of β-galactosidase; lacZ fragment
    460..501     +  CDS            V5 tag: epitope tag from simian virus 5
    502..1014    +  CDS            Nluc: NanoLuc® luciferase human codon-optimized
   1166..1182    -  protein_bind   lac operator: The lac repressor binds to the lac operator to inhibit transcription in E. coli. This inhibition can be relieved by adding lactose or isopropyl-β-D-thiogalactopyranoside (IPTG). lac repressor encoded by lacI
   1190..1220    -  promoter       lac promoter: promoter for the E. coli lac operon
   1235..1256    -  protein_bind   CAP binding site: CAP binding activates transcription in the presence of cAMP. E. coli catabolite activator protein
   1269..1361    -  CDS            lacI (fragment): lac repressor; lacI; The lac repressor binds to the lac operator to inhibit transcription in E. coli. This inhibition can be relieved by adding lactose or isopropyl-β-D-thiogalactopyranoside (IPTG).
   1544..2132    -  rep_origin     ori: high-copy-number ColE1/pMB1/pBR322/pUC origin of replication
   2310..3119    -  CDS            KanR: aminoglycoside phosphotransferase; aph(3')-Ia; confers resistance to kanamycin in bacteria or G418 (Geneticin®) in eukaryotes
   3226..35      +  CDS            rop (fragment) (across the origin): Rop protein, which maintains plasmids at low copy number; rop
