[The description below was written by a language model from this plasmid's Addgene catalogue record and pLannotate feature annotations shown in this document.]
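Description:
AA416 is a fragment-donor plasmid from the Fragmid modular vector assembly system, a toolkit in which standardized parts held in simple cloning vectors are combined to build complete expression constructs for testing CRISPR technologies. It is built on the pUC57-Kan backbone and totals about 3.2 kb. It is propagated in E. coli through a high-copy ColE1/pUC-type origin of replication and selected with kanamycin through the aph(3')-Ia aminoglycoside phosphotransferase gene. The remaining annotated backbone elements are remnants of the pUC cloning region and its pBR322 ancestry rather than functional parts of the payload. These include the lac promoter, lac operator, CAP binding site, an interrupted lacZα fragment, and short fragments of lacI, bom and rop.

The payload is an N-terminal module consisting of a start codon, a V5 epitope tag and a human codon-optimized NanoLuc luciferase. In the feature table, the V5 tag and NanoLuc are directly adjacent on the same strand, consistent with a single continuous reading frame. The insert sits within the disrupted lacZα region, and the table shows no eukaryotic promoter, polyadenylation signal or other mammalian expression element. The plasmid therefore serves as a source of a coding fragment rather than as a stand-alone expression vector. Once assembled with promoter, downstream coding and terminator modules, the fragment would provide the translation start and place V5-NanoLuc at the amino terminus of a protein of interest. This gives a sensitive luminescent readout and allows antibody-based detection through V5. The record does not state the cloning method or the sites that flank the fragment for assembly.
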