Addgene plasmid #215992: AA416
Purpose: Fragmid fragment: (N' terminus) luminescent reporter
Depositing lab: John Doench. Depositing organization: Broad Institute. Publication: Modular vector assembly enables rapid assessment of emerging CRISPR technologies. McGee AV, Liu YV, Griffith AL, Szegletes ZM, Wen B, Kraus C, Miller NW, Steger RJ, Escude Velasco B, Bosch JA, Zirin JD, Viswanatha R, Sontheimer EJ, Goodale A, Greene MA, Green TM, Doench JG. Cell Genom. 2024 Mar 13;4(3):100519. doi: 10.1016/j.xgen.2024.100519. PubMed 38484704.
Backbone
  Vector backbone: pUC57-Kan
  Vector type: Fragment
Growth in bacteria
  Bacterial resistance: Kanamycin, 50 μg/mL
  Growth temperature: 37°C
  Growth strain: DH5alpha
  Copy number: Unknown
Gene/Insert
  Gene/Insert name: Start; V5_v1.1; NanoLuc_v1.1
  Species: Other
  Cloning method: Unknown
Resource information
  A portion of this plasmid was derived from a plasmid made by: Genscript ID: U9143IA300-27
Terms and licenses: Academic/Nonprofit Terms; Industry Terms: Not Available to Industry
Depositor comments: Please visit https://www.biorxiv.org/content/10.1101/2023.10.25.564061v1 for bioRxiv preprint.
How to cite: AA416 was a gift from John Doench (Addgene plasmid # 215992 ; http://n2t.net/addgene:215992 ; RRID:Addgene_215992)
